Addgene plasmid #77849: COL4A3BP gRNA (BRDN0001146451)
Purpose: 3rd generation lentiviral gRNA plasmid targeting human COL4A3BP
Depositing lab: John Doench & David Root. Depositing organization: Broad Institute. Publication: Optimized sgRNA design to maximize activity and minimize off-target effects of CRISPR-Cas9. Doench JG, Fusi N, Sullender M, Hegde M, Vaimberg EW, Donovan KF, Smith I, Tothova Z, Wilen C, Orchard R, Virgin HW, Listgarten J, Root DE. Nat Biotechnol. 2016 Jan 18. doi: 10.1038/nbt.3437. PubMed 26780180.
Backbone
  Vector backbone: lentiGuide-Puro
  Backbone manufacturer: Zhang Lab (Addgene plasmid # 52963)
  Vector type: Mammalian Expression, Lentiviral, CRISPR
  Selectable markers: Puromycin
Growth in bacteria
  Bacterial resistance: Ampicillin, 100 μg/mL
  Growth temperature: 37°C
  Growth strain: DH5alpha
  Copy number: High Copy
Gene/Insert
  Gene/Insert name: COL4A3BP (alt names: COL4A3BP; NM_001130105.1)
  gRNA/shRNA sequence: TGAACTAATGGTTAAACGTG
  Species: H. sapiens (human)
  Promoter: hU6
  Cloning method: Unknown
  Sequencing primers: 5′ U6-F; 3′ pS2-R
Terms and licenses: Academic/Nonprofit Terms; Industry Terms: Not Available to Industry
Depositor comments: The gRNA was designed to target the following Genbank reference sequence(s): NM_001130105.1,NM_005713.2,NM_031361.2. Note that this plasmid does NOT contain Cas9. It should be used in conjunction with lentiCas9-Blast (Addgene #52962) or otherwise with cell lines already expressing Cas9. Browse the full kinome gRNA library at http://www.addgene.org/pooled-library/broadgpp-human-kinome/ or visit http://www.broadinstitute.org/rnai/public/ for detailed protocols and information.
How to cite: COL4A3BP gRNA (BRDN0001146451) was a gift from John Doench & David Root (Addgene plasmid # 77849 ; http://n2t.net/addgene:77849 ; RRID:Addgene_77849)
