[The description below was written by a language model from this plasmid's Addgene catalogue record and pLannotate feature annotations shown in this document.]
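Description:
COL4A3BP gRNA (BRDN0001146451) is a third-generation lentiviral guide RNA plasmid built on the lentiGuide-Puro backbone and designed to target the human COL4A3BP gene. It is one clone from a human kinome gRNA collection. The 8.3 kb plasmid is propagated in E. coli through a high-copy ColE1/pUC-type origin with ampicillin selection (β-lactamase under its own promoter). It also carries an f1 origin and residual cloning-vector elements such as lac promoter/operator sequences, lacZα and lacI fragments, and T3 and T7 promoters.

The lentiviral transfer cassette begins with an RSV promoter fused to a truncated HIV-1 5' LTR, which makes genomic RNA production in packaging cells independent of Tat. This is followed by the Ψ packaging signal with a partial gag sequence and the Rev response element for Rev-dependent nuclear export. Downstream, a human U6 RNA polymerase III promoter drives the COL4A3BP-specific spacer joined to the Streptococcus pyogenes Cas9 gRNA scaffold. A cPPT/CTS element, which aids nuclear import of the reverse-transcribed genome, lies after the scaffold. A second cassette uses the EF-1α core promoter with its intron A to express puromycin N-acetyltransferase, allowing selection of transduced mammalian cells. WPRE follows to enhance transcript expression. The cassette ends in a self-inactivating ΔU3 3' LTR, and an SV40 poly(A) signal and SV40 origin lie beyond it.

The plasmid does not encode Cas9. It is meant to be used with a separate Cas9 vector such as lentiCas9-Blast, or in cells that already express Cas9, to direct Cas9 to COL4A3BP. The guide was designed against several annotated transcript variants of the gene.
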