Features (pLannotate 1.2.2; 29 found; start..end, strand, type, name):
     14..80      +  CDS            small t antigen (fragment): SV40 (simian virus 40) small t antigen
    106..317     +  promoter       EF-1α core promoter: core promoter for human elongation factor EF-1α
    318..1256    +  intron         EF-1α intron A: intron upstream of the start codon of human EF-1α
   1278..1877    +  CDS            PuroR (fragment): puromycin N-acetyltransferase; pac from Streptomyces; confers resistance to puromycin
   1893..2481    +  misc_feature   WPRE: woodchuck hepatitis virus posttranscriptional regulatory element
   2532..2551    +  misc_feature   cPPT/CTS (fragment): central polypurine tract and central termination sequence of HIV-1
   2553..2786    +  LTR            3' LTR (ΔU3): self-inactivating 3' long terminal repeat (LTR) from HIV-1
   2864..2985    +  polyA_signal   SV40 poly(A) signal: SV40 polyadenylation signal
   3025..3160    +  rep_origin     SV40 ori: SV40 origin of replication
   3181..3199    -  promoter       T7 promoter: promoter for bacteriophage T7 RNA polymerase
   3207..3362    +  CDS            lacZα (fragment): LacZα fragment of β-galactosidase; lacZ fragment
   3367..3795    +  rep_origin     f1 ori (sequence partly withheld): f1 bacteriophage origin of replication; arrow indicates direction of (+) strand synthesis
   3848..3952    +  promoter       AmpR promoter: bla
   3953..4813    +  CDS            AmpR: β-lactamase; bla; confers resistance to ampicillin, carbenicillin, and related antibiotics
   4984..5572    +  rep_origin     ori: high-copy-number ColE1/pMB1/pBR322/pUC origin of replication
   5755..5847    +  CDS            lacI (fragment): lac repressor; lacI; The lac repressor binds to the lac operator to inhibit transcription in E. coli. This inhibition can be relieved by adding lactose or isopropyl-β-D-thiogalactopyranoside (IPTG).
   5860..5881    +  protein_bind   CAP binding site: CAP binding activates transcription in the presence of cAMP. E. coli catabolite activator protein
   5896..5926    +  promoter       lac promoter: promoter for the E. coli lac operon
   5934..5950    +  protein_bind   lac operator: The lac repressor binds to the lac operator to inhibit transcription in E. coli. This inhibition can be relieved by adding lactose or isopropyl-β-D-thiogalactopyranoside (IPTG). lac repressor encoded by lacI
   5995..6013    +  promoter       T3 promoter: promoter for bacteriophage T3 RNA polymerase
   6041..6267    +  promoter       RSV promoter: Rous sarcoma virus enhancer/promoter
   6268..6448    +  LTR            5' LTR (truncated): truncated 5' long terminal repeat (LTR) from HIV-1
   6495..6620    +  misc_feature   HIV-1 Ψ: packaging signal of human immunodeficiency virus type 1
   6604..6967    +  CDS            HIV-1 gag (fragment): gag protein from human immunodeficiency virus 1; gag
   7113..7346    +  misc_feature   RRE: The Rev response element (RRE) of HIV-1 allows for Rev-dependent mRNA export from the nucleus to the cytoplasm.
   7723..7749    +  CDS            Rev (fragment): human immunodeficiency virus 1 (HIV-1) Rev protein; rev; enhances nuclear export of unspliced and incompletely spliced viral mRNAs
   7753..7993    +  promoter       U6 promoter: RNA polymerase III promoter for human U6 snRNA
   8023..8098    +  misc_RNA       gRNA scaffold: guide RNA scaffold for the Streptococcus pyogenes CRISPR/Cas9 system
   8154..8271    +  misc_feature   cPPT/CTS: central polypurine tract and central termination sequence of HIV-1
>Addgene plasmid #77849 | COL4A3BP gRNA (BRDN0001146451) | addgene full sequence | sequence record 188522 | Addgene Assembled Sequence
CCCGGGTGCAAAGATGGATAAAGTTTTAAACAGAGAGGAATCTTTGCAGCTAATGGACCTTCTAGGTCTT
GAAAGGAGTGGGAATTGGCTCCGGTGCCCGTCAGTGGGCAGAGCGCACATCGCCCACAGTCCCCGAGAAG
TTGGGGGGAGGGGTCGGCAATTGATCCGGTGCCTAGAGAAGGTGGCGCGGGGTAAACTGGGAAAGTGATG
TCGTGTACTGGCTCCGCCTTTTTCCCGAGGGTGGGGGAGAACCGTATATAAGTGCAGTAGTCGCCGTGAA
CGTTCTTTTTCGCAACGGGTTTGCCGCCAGAACACAGGTAAGTGCCGTGTGTGGTTCCCGCGGGCCTGGC
CTCTTTACGGGTTATGGCCCTTGCGTGCCTTGAATTACTTCCACCTGGCTGCAGTACGTGATTCTTGATC
CCGAGCTTCGGGTTGGAAGTGGGTGGGAGAGTTCGAGGCCTTGCGCTTAAGGAGCCCCTTCGCCTCGTGC
TTGAGTTGAGGCCTGGCCTGGGCGCTGGGGCCGCCGCGTGCGAATCTGGTGGCACCTTCGCGCCTGTCTC
GCTGCTTTCGATAAGTCTCTAGCCATTTAAAATTTTTGATGACCTGCTGCGACGCTTTTTTTCTGGCAAG
ATAGTCTTGTAAATGCGGGCCAAGATCTGCACACTGGTATTTCGGTTTTTGGGGCCGCGGGCGGCGACGG
GGCCCGTGCGTCCCAGCGCACATGTTCGGCGAGGCGGGGCCTGCGAGCGCGGCCACCGAGAATCGGACGG
GGGTAGTCTCAAGCTGGCCGGCCTGCTCTGGTGCCTGGCCTCGCGCCGCCGTGTATCGCCCCGCCCTGGG
CGGCAAGGCTGGCCCGGTCGGCACCAGTTGCGTGAGCGGAAAGATGGCCGCTTCCCGGCCCTGCTGCAGG
GAGCTCAAAATGGAGGACGCGGCGCTCGGGAGAGCGGGCGGGTGAGTCACCCACACAAAGGAAAAGGGCC
TTTCCGTCCTCAGCCGTCGCTTCATGTGACTCCACGGAGTACCGGGCGCCGTCCAGGCACCTCGATTAGT
TCTCGAGCTTTTGGAGTACGTCGTCTTTAGGTTGGGGGGAGGGGTTTTATGCGATGGAGTTTCCCCACAC
TGAGTGGGTGGAGACTGAAGTTAGGCCAGCTTGGCACTTGATGTAATTCTCCTTGGAATTTGCCCTTTTT
GAGTTTGGATCTTGGTTCATTCTCAAGCCTCAGACAGTGGTTCAAAGTTTTTTTCTTCCATTTCAGGTGT
CGTGACGTACGGCCACCATGACCGAGTACAAGCCCACGGTGCGCCTCGCCACCCGCGACGACGTCCCCAG
GGCCGTACGCACCCTCGCCGCCGCGTTCGCCGACTACCCCGCCACGCGCCACACCGTCGATCCGGACCGC
CACATCGAGCGGGTCACCGAGCTGCAAGAACTCTTCCTCACGCGCGTCGGGCTCGACATCGGCAAGGTGT
GGGTCGCGGACGACGGCGCCGCCGTGGCGGTCTGGACCACGCCGGAGAGCGTCGAAGCGGGGGCGGTGTT
CGCCGAGATCGGCCCGCGCATGGCCGAGTTGAGCGGTTCCCGGCTGGCCGCGCAGCAACAGATGGAAGGC
CTCCTGGCGCCGCACCGGCCCAAGGAGCCCGCGTGGTTCCTGGCCACCGTCGGAGTCTCGCCCGACCACC
AGGGCAAGGGTCTGGGCAGCGCCGTCGTGCTCCCCGGAGTGGAGGCGGCCGAGCGCGCCGGGGTGCCCGC
CTTCCTGGAGACCTCCGCGCCCCGCAACCTCCCCTTCTACGAGCGGCTCGGCTTCACCGTCACCGCCGAC
GTCGAGGTGCCCGAAGGACCGCGCACCTGGTGCATGACCCGCAAGCCCGGTGCCTGAACGCGTTAAGTCG
ACAATCAACCTCTGGATTACAAAATTTGTGAAAGATTGACTGGTATTCTTAACTATGTTGCTCCTTTTAC
GCTATGTGGATACGCTGCTTTAATGCCTTTGTATCATGCTATTGCTTCCCGTATGGCTTTCATTTTCTCC
TCCTTGTATAAATCCTGGTTGCTGTCTCTTTATGAGGAGTTGTGGCCCGTTGTCAGGCAACGTGGCGTGG
TGTGCACTGTGTTTGCTGACGCAACCCCCACTGGTTGGGGCATTGCCACCACCTGTCAGCTCCTTTCCGG
GACTTTCGCTTTCCCCCTCCCTATTGCCACGGCGGAACTCATCGCCGCCTGCCTTGCCCGCTGCTGGACA
GGGGCTCGGCTGTTGGGCACTGACAATTCCGTGGTGTTGTCGGGGAAATCATCGTCCTTTCCTTGGCTGC
TCGCCTGTGTTGCCACCTGGATTCTGCGCGGGACGTCCTTCTGCTACGTCCCTTCGGCCCTCAATCCAGC
GGACCTTCCTTCCCGCGGCCTGCTGCCGGCTCTGCGGCCTCTTCCGCGTCTTCGCCTTCGCCCTCAGACG
AGTCGGATCTCCCTTTGGGCCGCCTCCCCGCGTCGACTTTAAGACCAATGACTTACAAGGCAGCTGTAGA
TCTTAGCCACTTTTTAAAAGAAAAGGGGGGACTGGAAGGGCTAATTCACTCCCAACGAAGACAAGATCTG
CTTTTTGCTTGTACTGGGTCTCTCTGGTTAGACCAGATCTGAGCCTGGGAGCTCTCTGGCTAACTAGGGA
ACCCACTGCTTAAGCCTCAATAAAGCTTGCCTTGAGTGCTTCAAGTAGTGTGTGCCCGTCTGTTGTGTGA
CTCTGGTAACTAGAGATCCCTCAGACCCTTTTAGTCAGTGTGGAAAATCTCTAGCAGTACGTATAGTAGT
TCATGTCATCTTATTATTCAGTATTTATAACTTGCAAAGAAATGAATATCAGAGAGTGAGAGGAACTTGT
TTATTGCAGCTTATAATGGTTACAAATAAAGCAATAGCATCACAAATTTCACAAATAAAGCATTTTTTTC
ACTGCATTCTAGTTGTGGTTTGTCCAAACTCATCAATGTATCTTATCATGTCTGGCTCTAGCTATCCCGC
CCCTAACTCCGCCCATCCCGCCCCTAACTCCGCCCAGTTCCGCCCATTCTCCGCCCCATGGCTGACTAAT
TTTTTTTATTTATGCAGAGGCCGAGGCCGCCTCGGCCTCTGAGCTATTCCAGAAGTAGTGAGGAGGCTTT
TTTGGAGGCCTAGGGACGTACCCAATTCGCCCTATAGTGAGTCGTATTACGCGCGCTCACTGGCCGTCGT
TTTACAACGTCGTGACTGGGAAAACCCTGGCGTTACCCAACTTAATCGCCTTGCAGCACATCCCCCTTTC
GCCAGCTGGCGTAATAGCGAAGAGGCCCGCACCGATCGCCCTTCCCAACAGTTGCGCAGCCTGAATGGCG
AATGGG
[124 nt withheld, positions 3367-3490]
C
[91 nt withheld, positions 3492-3582]
A
[49 nt withheld, positions 3584-3632]
CCTTTGACGTTGGAGTCCACGTTCTTT
[37 nt withheld, positions 3660-3696]
ACCCTATCTCGGTCTATTCTTTTGATTTATAAGGGATTTTGCCGATTTCGGCCTATTGGTTAAAAAATGA
GCTGATTTAACAAAAATTTAACGCGAATTTTAACAAAATATTAACGCTTACAATTTAGGTGGCACTTTTC
GGGGAAATGTGCGCGGAACCCCTATTTGTTTATTTTTCTAAATACATTCAAATATGTATCCGCTCATGAG
ACAATAACCCTGATAAATGCTTCAATAATATTGAAAAAGGAAGAGTATGAGTATTCAACATTTCCGTGTC
GCCCTTATTCCCTTTTTTGCGGCATTTTGCCTTCCTGTTTTTGCTCACCCAGAAACGCTGGTGAAAGTAA
AAGATGCTGAAGATCAGTTGGGTGCACGAGTGGGTTACATCGAACTGGATCTCAACAGCGGTAAGATCCT
TGAGAGTTTTCGCCCCGAAGAACGTTTTCCAATGATGAGCACTTTTAAAGTTCTGCTATGTGGCGCGGTA
TTATCCCGTATTGACGCCGGGCAAGAGCAACTCGGTCGCCGCATACACTATTCTCAGAATGACTTGGTTG
AGTACTCACCAGTCACAGAAAAGCATCTTACGGATGGCATGACAGTAAGAGAATTATGCAGTGCTGCCAT
AACCATGAGTGATAACACTGCGGCCAACTTACTTCTGACAACGATCGGAGGACCGAAGGAGCTAACCGCT
TTTTTGCACAACATGGGGGATCATGTAACTCGCCTTGATCGTTGGGAACCGGAGCTGAATGAAGCCATAC
CAAACGACGAGCGTGACACCACGATGCCTGTAGCAATGGCAACAACGTTGCGCAAACTATTAACTGGCGA
ACTACTTACTCTAGCTTCCCGGCAACAATTAATAGACTGGATGGAGGCGGATAAAGTTGCAGGACCACTT
CTGCGCTCGGCCCTTCCGGCTGGCTGGTTTATTGCTGATAAATCTGGAGCCGGTGAGCGTGGGTCTCGCG
GTATCATTGCAGCACTGGGGCCAGATGGTAAGCCCTCCCGTATCGTAGTTATCTACACGACGGGGAGTCA
GGCAACTATGGATGAACGAAATAGACAGATCGCTGAGATAGGTGCCTCACTGATTAAGCATTGGTAACTG
TCAGACCAAGTTTACTCATATATACTTTAGATTGATTTAAAACTTCATTTTTAATTTAAAAGGATCTAGG
TGAAGATCCTTTTTGATAATCTCATGACCAAAATCCCTTAACGTGAGTTTTCGTTCCACTGAGCGTCAGA
CCCCGTAGAAAAGATCAAAGGATCTTCTTGAGATCCTTTTTTTCTGCGCGTAATCTGCTGCTTGCAAACA
AAAAAACCACCGCTACCAGCGGTGGTTTGTTTGCCGGATCAAGAGCTACCAACTCTTTTTCCGAAGGTAA
CTGGCTTCAGCAGAGCGCAGATACCAAATACTGTTCTTCTAGTGTAGCCGTAGTTAGGCCACCACTTCAA
GAACTCTGTAGCACCGCCTACATACCTCGCTCTGCTAATCCTGTTACCAGTGGCTGCTGCCAGTGGCGAT
AAGTCGTGTCTTACCGGGTTGGACTCAAGACGATAGTTACCGGATAAGGCGCAGCGGTCGGGCTGAACGG
GGGGTTCGTGCACACAGCCCAGCTTGGAGCGAACGACCTACACCGAACTGAGATACCTACAGCGTGAGCT
ATGAGAAAGCGCCACGCTTCCCGAAGGGAGAAAGGCGGACAGGTATCCGGTAAGCGGCAGGGTCGGAACA
GGAGAGCGCACGAGGGAGCTTCCAGGGGGAAACGCCTGGTATCTTTATAGTCCTGTCGGGTTTCGCCACC
TCTGACTTGAGCGTCGATTTTTGTGATGCTCGTCAGGGGGGCGGAGCCTATGGAAAAACGCCAGCAACGC
GGCCTTTTTACGGTTCCTGGCCTTTTGCTGGCCTTTTGCTCACATGTTCTTTCCTGCGTTATCCCCTGAT
TCTGTGGATAACCGTATTACCGCCTTTGAGTGAGCTGATACCGCTCGCCGCAGCCGAACGACCGAGCGCA
GCGAGTCAGTGAGCGAGGAAGCGGAAGAGCGCCCAATACGCAAACCGCCTCTCCCCGCGCGTTGGCCGAT
TCATTAATGCAGCTGGCACGACAGGTTTCCCGACTGGAAAGCGGGCAGTGAGCGCAACGCAATTAATGTG
AGTTAGCTCACTCATTAGGCACCCCAGGCTTTACACTTTATGCTTCCGGCTCGTATGTTGTGTGGAATTG
TGAGCGGATAACAATTTCACACAGGAAACAGCTATGACCATGATTACGCCAAGCGCGCAATTAACCCTCA
CTAAAGGGAACAAAAGCTGGAGCTGCAAGCTTAATGTAGTCTTATGCAATACTCTTGTAGTCTTGCAACA
TGGTAACGATGAGTTAGCAACATGCCTTACAAGGAGAGAAAAAGCACCGTGCATGCCGATTGGTGGAAGT
AAGGTGGTACGATCGTGCCTTATTAGGAAGGCAACAGACGGGTCTGACATGGATTGGACGAACCACTGAA
TTGCCGCATTGCAGAGATATTGTATTTAAGTGCCTAGCTCGATACATAAACGGGTCTCTCTGGTTAGACC
AGATCTGAGCCTGGGAGCTCTCTGGCTAACTAGGGAACCCACTGCTTAAGCCTCAATAAAGCTTGCCTTG
AGTGCTTCAAGTAGTGTGTGCCCGTCTGTTGTGTGACTCTGGTAACTAGAGATCCCTCAGACCCTTTTAG
TCAGTGTGGAAAATCTCTAGCAGTGGCGCCCGAACAGGGACTTGAAAGCGAAAGGGAAACCAGAGGAGCT
CTCTCGACGCAGGACTCGGCTTGCTGAAGCGCGCACGGCAAGAGGCGAGGGGCGGCGACTGGTGAGTACG
CCAAAAATTTTGACTAGCGGAGGCTAGAAGGAGAGAGATGGGTGCGAGAGCGTCAGTATTAAGCGGGGGA
GAATTAGATCGCGATGGGAAAAAATTCGGTTAAGGCCAGGGGGAAAGAAAAAATATAAATTAAAACATAT
AGTATGGGCAAGCAGGGAGCTAGAACGATTCGCAGTTAATCCTGGCCTGTTAGAAACATCAGAAGGCTGT
AGACAAATACTGGGACAGCTACAACCATCCCTTCAGACAGGATCAGAAGAACTTAGATCATTATATAATA
CAGTAGCAACCCTCTATTGTGTGCATCAAAGGATAGAGATAAAAGACACCAAGGAAGCTTTAGACAAGAT
AGAGGAAGAGCAAAACAAAAGTAAGACCACCGCACAGCAAGCGGCCGCTGATCTTCAGACCTGGAGGAGG
AGATATGAGGGACAATTGGAGAAGTGAATTATATAAATATAAAGTAGTAAAAATTGAACCATTAGGAGTA
GCACCCACCAAGGCAAAGAGAAGAGTGGTGCAGAGAGAAAAAAGAGCAGTGGGAATAGGAGCTTTGTTCC
TTGGGTTCTTGGGAGCAGCAGGAAGCACTATGGGCGCAGCGTCAATGACGCTGACGGTACAGGCCAGACA
ATTATTGTCTGGTATAGTGCAGCAGCAGAACAATTTGCTGAGGGCTATTGAGGCGCAACAGCATCTGTTG
CAACTCACAGTCTGGGGCATCAAGCAGCTCCAGGCAAGAATCCTGGCTGTGGAAAGATACCTAAAGGATC
AACAGCTCCTGGGGATTTGGGGTTGCTCTGGAAAACTCATTTGCACCACTGCTGTGCCTTGGAATGCTAG
TTGGAGTAATAAATCTCTGGAACAGATTTGGAATCACACGACCTGGATGGAGTGGGACAGAGAAATTAAC
AATTACACAAGCTTAATACACTCCTTAATTGAAGAATCGCAAAACCAGCAAGAAAAGAATGAACAAGAAT
TATTGGAATTAGATAAATGGGCAAGTTTGTGGAATTGGTTTAACATAACAAATTGGCTGTGGTATATAAA
ATTATTCATAATGATAGTAGGAGGCTTGGTAGGTTTAAGAATAGTTTTTGCTGTACTTTCTATAGTGAAT
AGAGTTAGGCAGGGATATTCACCATTATCGTTTCAGACCCACCTCCCAACCCCGAGGGGACCCAGAGAGG
GCCTATTTCCCATGATTCCTTCATATTTGCATATACGATACAAGGCTGTTAGAGAGATAATTAGAATTAA
TTTGACTGTAAACACAAAGATATTAGTACAAAATACGTGACGTAGAAAGTAATAATTTCTTGGGTAGTTT
GCAGTTTTAAAATTATGTTTTAAAATGGACTATCATATGCTTACCGTAACTTGAAAGTATTTCGATTTCT
TGGCTTTATATATCTTGTGGAAAGGACGAAACACCGTGAACTAATGGTTAAACGTGGTTTTAGAGCTAGA
AATAGCAAGTTAAAATAAGGCTAGTCCGTTATCAACTTGAAAAAGTGGCACCGAGTCGGTGCTTTTTTAA
GCTTGGCGTAACTAGATCTTGAGACAAATGGCAGTATTCATCCACAATTTTAAAAGAAAAGGGGGGATTG
GGGGGTACAGTGCAGGGGAAAGAATAGTAGACATAATAGCAACAGACATACAAACTAAAGAATTACAAAA
ACAAATTACAAAAATTCAAAATTTTCGGGTTTATTACAGGGACAGCAGAGATCCACTTTGGCGCCGGCTC
GAGGGGG
