>Addgene plasmid #77849 | COL4A3BP gRNA (BRDN0001146451) | depositor partial sequence | sequence record 145309 | Target Sequence
TGAACTAATGGTTAAACGTG
