>Addgene plasmid #77849 | COL4A3BP gRNA (BRDN0001146451) | addgene partial sequence | sequence record 188521 | hU6-F
TGACGTAGAAAGTAATAATTTCTTGGGTAGTTTGCAGTTTTAAAATTATGTTTTAAAATGGACTATCATA
TGCTTACCGTAACTTGAAAGTATTTCGATTTCTTGGCTTTATATATCTTGTGGAAAGGACGAAACACCGT
GAACTAATGGTTAAACGTGGTTTTAGAGCTAGAAATAGCAAGTTAAAATAAGGCTAGTCCGTTATCAACT
TGAAAAAGTGGCACCGAGTCGGTGCTTTTTTAAGCTTGGCGTAACTAGATCTTGAGACAAATGGCAGTAT
TCATCCACAATTTTAAAAGAAAAGGGGGGATTGGGGGGTACAGTGCAGGGGAAAGAATAGTAGACATAAT
AGCAACAGACATACAAACTAAAGAATTACAAAAACAAATTACAAAAATTCAAAATTTTCGGGTTTATTAC
AGGGACAGCAGAGATCCACTTTGGCGCCGGCTCGAGGGGGCCCGGGTGCAAAGATGGATAAAGTTTTAAA
CAGAGAGGAATCTTTGCAGCTAATGGACCTTCTAGGTCTTGAAAGGAGTGGGAATTGGCTCCGGTGCCCG
TCAGTGGGCA
